>Addgene plasmid #84827 | pCFJ1137 | depositor full sequence | sequence record 163671 | pCFJ1137 sequence 9486 bps
GGGCCCTGTCGGATTATGGGCTCTTCTTTTATCCTCTACTTTCTTTCTAGAAAATGCAAATGTTGAGTCA
GAAATTGCTGAATGGAGTACAACTGCAATGGGTTTAGCTTATGTTTCTGGAACAATTACTGGTGGAATTG
TGATTGAAAAGTAAGGTTATATTTCATTTCAATAAATGTTACCACAGTATAACAAAAACAAGTTACATTG
TTCAGAGTATGTCTGAATGTATTATTATTATTGTATTTGTGCATCAGTACTGTAGTTGTACTGAAGAAGG
GTTTAAAATAATCTCAACGTTTTTAAGACGAGTTAGTGAGAATACGGTCGCAGTTAGGATGTTTGGACAT
AGTTTTATTAGATAATCGTGAACTAACTCACTATAAAAACCCGCTAACTCATTGAATAAGATAGTTTTAA
ACGTTCAAAATTTGAAGACAAAATTGTATGAATAAGTTTACAGAGTTGGTCGACGCAAGCTTCTCCTTCT
CTTCACATTTCTCAATAATTTAGCTCTAATTGCATTCGTATTCTTCGCAAAAATACGTATTCTGATTGAC
CCGATGAAATACGGATGCCTAGTTGCATTGATCATCTACGGTTATACTTATGGGTGAGGTTTTTCAAATA
TATTTTGATTTAATCGAATAATGAAATTTCAGAACTGGAGTTGGTCCAATTTCGTGGTTTATATCCTCTG
AACTGGTACCTCAAAAACATCGTAGTATTGCTCAATCTGTGGCATATTCAATGAATACTGTAATGGTGGT
TATCAGTACATTTACAGTATTACCTCTATATTCCGTTATTGGTAGTTATGCTTTCCTTATTCTATATTCA
ATTCCTTCATTTATAAGTATGCTTATATTATTTCGCTACTTACCGGAAACCAAAGGACGAGAGATTCATG
ATATTGTGAATGAACTTAAAAAAAAATGAAAACCTTTGAAAACGTTCATACGGCCGAAATTTTACTTGAT
CGAGCCAATTGAACTTTTGTTAAGACTTACAGAAAAGTGAGAGATTTTGTTACAAAAAAGTGAGAAAAAA
GCGAAAATGAACAGGAAAAAGAAGAAAAATACACCCGAAGTATCATATAAAAATTAAAAAGATTGTTTGA
CCTGGCGGAACTTTTTTGCAAAAACTCTGAATATCCATGGCACATGCTTCGTGCAAAACAGGATCCAAAT
GAATATCAACAAGAGATTCTTGAAGACGACGAGCCACTTGCTCAGAGCATTGCTTATCTCGAATGAGACC
CTTGTTAAAATCATTTTTCAAACATTATATGACATTGTCGAAATGTCCTCCTGATTCCATGATGGTAGCA
AACTCACTTCGTCTTTGAGCCAATTTATCCAAGTCCTTGTAAAAAGTATTCGAAAATTGTTAACGGATAA
AATGTTTATTATAATATCAAAAACAATTTGTCAGTTGACCACTTTTTGATATATTTGACAGAAACCGGGA
TGAATTGGCTCAAAGTTAGGGCGCCCTTCTATTACAGGGTTTCTGATAACAAACCGGTTATTAACTCCCA
ACAAGGGATGATTTCAATTCATCATGCTCAAATTGACCCAAATTAAGTTACATGACAAATTCATCGCCCT
TTTCAACTCTTCTTGGCTCATCATCTGTTATTCTGTTCCTATTCTGTCTGCACCCTATACCCCTTTGCAT
ACTCTCTCGTCATTCCTTTCTTGGATAGTGTCTTCTTCTCCCCAGCTCTGCTACTTCTATGACTTGCGCC
CGCTGCTTTTCCGCTCGTTCCTCTCCTCTCTGACGTCTTCTTCTGCTTCTTTTCTCCTTCCTTTTTCCCT
TCTCAATCTTCCTCTTTTTCCCATTTCTGTCAATCATTCGAAGAAGAAGAAGAAGAAGACCCTCATTCAT
TTCATTTTTTTTTCTGTCGGTGTGTGCTGCTCGGTTAAGAGTGAGCTCTCTATTCCACGTCTTCTTCTTT
TTCTTCTTCGATTCGAATCAATCACTCCACCAAAACGCATTCGTTTTTGGGATTCACCCCGCGGTTCGCA
ATAGGTTTCTTTTTCAAATTATTAGCGTTATAAATAGAAAAATGGTGGAGTTTCAATAAAAATGATAATT
TACAAAGTGTATTTTGATTACATGTACTCAAAAAGGTTGAAATTTTTCATACCAGTTTTCCGGAAATCCA
TCTGATATCATTATCGTATTTTTCTTTTTAAAAATGTTTTCAAAAAAAAACAAAATATAGCTGGTTATTT
GGCACCCTCTAATTACCATTTTCCTGTCACACCACACTCTTTTCCTTCTTCCACTTCTTTCCGTTTTCAG
CCGCTTCCAACCAAACCGATATGAAAGCCGAGCAACAACGATCGATTCCACCCGGCTCGGCGACCTTCCC
GTCGCAGGTGAGACTCAGAAAACTAGAGAAACCGCTCAACTAACTCTTGATATCCGATTTCATTCTTTTC
TCTTTTCTTTTTGTTGAACTTTTCCATATTTCCAGATGCCACGGCCACCACCAAGCACCGAACAAGGAAT
CACAACGGAATCGGAGCTTGCGAAGAAAGCTCAAATCACTCCGAACGACGTTTTAGCACTTCCGGGAATC
ACTCAAGGTATCTTGCTCCCTTTGGATTTCAGTTTAAAACATAAATTTAGGATTCTTATGCTCCCCATCT
GCGAACATCTATAACATCGAGTTCACCAAGTTCCAAATCCGTGATCTGGACACTGAGCAAGTGCTTTTCG
AGATCGCCAAACCGGAGAACGATCAGGAGAATGATGAGTCGCCACAGGAGTCGGCAAGATACGTGCGTTA
TAGATTTGCTCCAAACTTTTTGAAACTCAAAACGGTCGGAGCAACTGTGGAATTCAAAGTAGGAGACATC
CCAATCCATCATTTCCGAATGATCGAACGTCACTTCTTCAAAGATCGCCTTCTGAAGTGTTTTGACTTTG
AATTCGGATTCTGTATTCCGAATTCACGAAACAACTGTGAACATATCTATGAGTTCCCTCAACTCTCTCA
ACAACTCAGTGAGTCATTATTCTAAAAAGTACAATTCAAAAGACTAATCTCTTTTTCAGTGGACGACATG
ATCAACAATCCAAACGAGACTCGTTCTGACAGCTTCTATTTCGTCGATAACAAACTCGTCATGCACAACA
AAGCCGACTACTCATATGATGCATAAATATTTAATACAAAAATGTTCTGGATAATTATTCTGTCGAATAG
AAAAAAAACTCCAAATGTGATTAAATTCCAATAATTCCTGTCTAGTTTGTTCCTTCCCCTTCCCCTTCTC
ATGTTCAATGCATTCCTAAGCTTTTCAGTTCCCCCCTTGTTTCTATATTTTTTCGCTGTCCTGTCACACT
CGCTAAAAACACTAATCACACGGAAATCTGTTTTCAATAAAAACTCCAACTTTAACTCATTTTCAATTTC
AACTGAAAGATTTTTTCATTAGAGAATGTCTAGAACTAGGCCCGGGCTACGTAATACGACTCACTTAAGG
CCTTGACTAGAGGGTACCAGAGCTCACCTAGGCAGGAACAGCTATGACCATGATTACGCCAAGCTATCAA
CTTTGTATAGAAAAGTTGGCACCTTTGGTCTTTTATTGTCAACTTCCATTGGTTCTTCCATTGTTTCTGT
TAAATTAATGAATTTTTCATAAAATAAAGACATTATACAATATAAAAATGAAGAATTTATTGAAAATAAA
CTGCCAGAGAGAAAAAGTATGCAACACTCCCGCCGAGAGTGTTTGAAATGGTGTACGGTACATTTTCGTG
CTAGGAGTTAGATGTGCAGGCAGCAACGAGAGGGGGAGAGATTTTTTTGGGCCTTGTGAAATTAACGTGA
GTTTTCTGGTCATCTGACTAATCATGTTGGTTTTTTGTTGGTTTATTTTGTTTTTATCTTTGTTTTTATC
CAGATTAGGAAATTTAAATTTTATGAATTTATAATGAGGTCAAACATTCAGTCCCAGCGTTTTTCCTGTT
CTCACTGTTTAGTCGAATTTTTATTTTAGGCTTTCAACAAATGTTCTAACTGTCTTATTTGTGACCTCAC
TTTTTATATTTTTTTAATTTTTAAAAATATTAGAAGTTTCTAGGATAATTTTTTCGACTTTTATTCTCTC
TACCGTCCGCACTCTTCTTACTTTTAAATTAAATTGTTTTTTTTTCAGTTGGGAAACACTTTGCTCACTC
CGTAGCAGCCATGGCAAGTTTGTACAAAAAAGCAGGCTCGCCAAAGAAGAAGCGTAAGGTGTCCAAGGTA
AGTTTTCTAGAGACCTTTACTAACTAACTAGGTCTCATAGATTTTCAGGGAGAGGAGCTCTTCACCGGAG
TCGTCCCAATCCTCGTCGAGCTCGACGGAGACGTCAACGGACACAAGTTCTCCGTCTCCGGAGAGGGAGA
GGGAGACGCCACCTACGGAAAGCTCACCCTCAAGTTCATCTGCACCACCGGAAAGCTCCCAGTCCCATGG
CCAACCCTCGTCACCACCTTCTGCTACGGAGTCCAATGCTTCTCCCGTTACCCAGACCACATGAAGCGTC
ACGACTTCTTCAAGTCCGCCATGCCAGAGGGATACGTCCAAGAGCGTACCATCTTCTTCGTAAGTTATGT
AGAGACCTTTACTAACTAACTAGGTCTCAAACATTTTCAGAAGGACGACGGAAACTACAAGACCCGTGCC
GAGGTCAAGTTCGAGGGAGACACCCTCGTCAACCGTATCGAGCTCAAGGGAATCGACTTCAAGGAGGACG
GAAACATCCTCGGACACAAGCTCGAGTACAACTACAACTCCCACAACGTCTACATCATGGCCGACAAGCA
AAAGAACGGAATCAAGGTCAACTTCAAGGTAAGTTCTTTAGAGACCTTTACTAACTAACTAGGTCTCAGT
AATTTTCAGATCCGTCACAACATCGAGGACGGATCCGTCCAACTCGCCGACCACTACCAACAAAACACCC
CAATCGGAGACGGACCAGTCCTCCTCCCAGACAACCACTACCTCTCCACCCAATCCGCCCTCTCCAAGGT
AAGTTCATAAGAGACCTTTACTAACTAACTAGGTCTCAGAATTTTTCAGGACCCAAACGAGAAGCGTGAC
CACATGGTCCTCCTCGAGTTCGTCACCGCCGCCGGAATCACCCACGGAATGGACGAGCTCTACAAGTCCC
GTCGTCGTAAGGCCAACCCAACCAAGCTCTCCGAGAACGCCAAGAAGCTCGCCAAGGAGGTCGAGAACAA
CCCAGCTTTCTTGTACAAAGTGGGATAAATGCAAAATCCTTTCAAGCATTCCCTTCTTCTCTATCACTCT
TCTTTCTTTTTGTCAAAAAATTCTCTCGCTAATTTATTTGCTTTTTTAATGTTATTATTTTATGACTTTT
TATAGTCACTGAAAAGTTTGCATCTGAGTGAAGTGAATGCTATCAAAATGTGATTCTGTCTGATGTACTT
TCACAATCTCTCTTCAATTCCATTTTGAAGTGCTTTAAACCCGAAAGGTTGAGAAAAATGCGAGCGCTCA
AATATTTGTATTGTGTTCGTTGAGTGACCCAACAAAAAGAGGAAACTTTATTGTGCCGCCAAGAAAAAAG
TCTCACAACTTTATTATACATAGTTGATAATTCACTGGCCGTCGTTTTACACTCGAGACGTACGGTGCGC
GCGATGCATTCGAAGATCTGCCCACTAGTGAGTCGTATTATAAGTGCAAGTAAGATCAGTGTTTGTTTCG
ATATCAGTCTGTTTCGTAACGGTCTTCTGTATAACTACAAAAAAGAATAAAAAACCGTATCACAACTGAG
AAAAAAGACAAAACTTATTGAACAGTGTTCCTTTCAAAAAATTATTTTGTAAAAAATCGAGTTTTTCTCC
AAAATAACGCACGCAATCAAAAACAAGAAAACTAACGTGTTCTCCTGGGCGTGGAACTCCTTATCAAGAT
TACCATTATTGTCTGTCAGAATTGATATTTCAATTATTTCATATCTAGACAAACCCGGGTGTCTTGCATT
TATTAGTACTGTGAGTTTACATACAAACGAGGCTTACTCAGATAACATAGAGTCACCTCTAATTAGCAAA
AACCCATTTCTAATTAGCTATTTCGACCAGTTCTAAAGTCACCGTAATTAGAAATGGTTTTTGTAGCTTT
TCTAATTAGAAATGACCCCGAGATAAGTGAAATATGGCATTTTCTGGGTTTTCTAGTAAGAAATGATCCC
GCACGTAGTGATTCCGCGTTACAAGCCAAATTCAAATTAAAAAAGTATATTACACAATTCAAGTTACATT
ATTTTCAGGAAACAATGGCGAAGAGCAAAGCAGAGATTCAAAAGGAGGAAAGAGACAACAGATATGAACG
AAGACTTCTTGAAAAGAGAAAGAGACATGAGGTGAGTAACCATGATAATAAATAATCAAGTAAGGGCTAT
AGATTTATAAATTCTGGAGTTAACAGTTTCGAAAAAAAGTAGTTTTCATATGTGCGAAGGAATATCAAAA
ATAGGGGAATAGCCTAAACGAGTGAGAAAATTAAATGTTTGTTATTTTTTCAAAAATGTCTGCAGGGCCG
TTATCCTTTCAAATGCACTCTATCAAACATAGATCATATCCATCATATCTTATCCAGAATTTATATCATA
TCCAAGATTGAGAGCGTTTCAAGGAAAATCTCAAACAACCATACAATTTTGTAGATCGACAACAAGGCCT
CCACTTCTTCATCGATGGCCTCTGCAGCACCTGCACCACCAAGTTTGTATTTTTCATATTAATATAAAGT
GAGCCACGCATAGTCGTTTTTAGGATTTTTGCCAGATCGATGTCGCGCAAACAGACTGTTTTTTTTTCTT
TGAAAGCCGTGCGTGACATGGGCCACGGATTGTAACGCCGCGCTGGATGGATAAAAATTTATTCAGTTTT
TTAGCCTTTACAAAATATGGTTCGACTACTTTCTTTATTTTTACATTTTTATAGGTGCTCATTGAGCTGA
GATATTTTGGGTATAATCGGAAAATCGCTGATTTTGGTCATTTTTCTGCACTAAAGATTACACAAAAAGT
TCAGTATTTAGATTCATTGTTGAAAATTGGGGATGATCTACAGATACATATCGCCGTGTTCAAAAACACA
CGTGACGTCGTGACTGGGAAAACCCTGGCGTTACCCAACTTAATCGCCTTGCAGCACATCCCCCTTTCGC
CAGCTGGCGTAATAGCGAAGAGGCCCGCACCGATCGCCCTTCCCAACAGTTGCGCAGCCTGAATGGCGAA
TGGCGCCTGATGCGGTATTTTCTCCTTACGCATCTGTGCGGTATTTCACACCGCATATGGTGCACTCTCA
GTACAATCTGCTCTGATGCCGCATAGTTAAGCCAGCCCCGACACCCGCCAACACCCGCTGACGCGCCCTG
ACGGGCTTGTCTGCTCCCGGCATCCGCTTACAGACAAGCTGTGACCGTCTCCGGGAGCTGCATGTGTCAG
AGGTTTTCACCGTCATCACCGAAACGCGCGAGACGAAAGGGCCTCGTGATACGCCTATTTTTATAGGTTA
ATGTCATGATAATAATGGTTTCTTAGACGTCAGGTGGCACTTTTCGGGGAAATGTGCGCGGAACCCCTAT
TTGTTTATTTTTCTAAATACATTCAAATATGTATCCGCTCATGAGACAATAACCCTGATAAATGCTTCAA
TAATATTGAAAAAGGAAGAGTATGAGTATTCAACATTTCCGTGTCGCCCTTATTCCCTTTTTTGCGGCAT
TTTGCCTTCCTGTTTTTGCTCACCCAGAAACGCTGGTGAAAGTAAAAGATGCTGAAGATCAGTTGGGTGC
ACGAGTGGGTTACATCGAACTGGATCTCAACAGCGGTAAGATCCTTGAGAGTTTTCGCCCCGAAGAACGT
TTTCCAATGATGAGCACTTTTAAAGTTCTGCTATGTGGCGCGGTATTATCCCGTATTGACGCCGGGCAAG
AGCAACTCGGTCGCCGCATACACTATTCTCAGAATGACTTGGTTGAGTACTCACCAGTCACAGAAAAGCA
TCTTACGGATGGCATGACAGTAAGAGAATTATGCAGTGCTGCCATAACCATGAGTGATAACACTGCGGCC
AACTTACTTCTGACAACGATCGGAGGACCGAAGGAGCTAACCGCTTTTTTGCACAACATGGGGGATCATG
TAACTCGCCTTGATCGTTGGGAACCGGAGCTGAATGAAGCCATACCAAACGACGAGCGTGACACCACGAT
GCCTGTAGCAATGGCAACAACGTTGCGCAAACTATTAACTGGCGAACTACTTACTCTAGCTTCCCGGCAA
CAATTAATAGACTGGATGGAGGCGGATAAAGTTGCAGGACCACTTCTGCGCTCGGCCCTTCCGGCTGGCT
GGTTTATTGCTGATAAATCTGGAGCCGGTGAGCGTGGGTCTCGCGGTATCATTGCAGCACTGGGGCCAGA
TGGTAAGCCCTCCCGTATCGTAGTTATCTACACGACGGGGAGTCAGGCAACTATGGATGAACGAAATAGA
CAGATCGCTGAGATAGGTGCCTCACTGATTAAGCATTGGTAACTGTCAGACCAAGTTTACTCATATATAC
TTTAGATTGATTTAAAACTTCATTTTTAATTTAAAAGGATCTAGGTGAAGATCCTTTTTGATAATCTCAT
GACCAAAATCCCTTAACGTGAGTTTTCGTTCCACTGAGCGTCAGACCCCGTAGAAAAGATCAAAGGATCT
TCTTGAGATCCTTTTTTTCTGCGCGTAATCTGCTGCTTGCAAACAAAAAAACCACCGCTACCAGCGGTGG
TTTGTTTGCCGGATCAAGAGCTACCAACTCTTTTTCCGAAGGTAACTGGCTTCAGCAGAGCGCAGATACC
AAATACTGTCCTTCTAGTGTAGCCGTAGTTAGGCCACCACTTCAAGAACTCTGTAGCACCGCCTACATAC
CTCGCTCTGCTAATCCTGTTACCAGTGGCTGCTGCCAGTGGCGATAAGTCGTGTCTTACCGGGTTGGACT
CAAGACGATAGTTACCGGATAAGGCGCAGCGGTCGGGCTGAACGGGGGGTTCGTGCACACAGCCCAGCTT
GGAGCGAACGACCTACACCGAACTGAGATACCTACAGCGTGAGCTATGAGAAAGCGCCACGCTTCCCGAA
GGGAGAAAGGCGGACAGGTATCCGGTAAGCGGCAGGGTCGGAACAGGAGAGCGCACGAGGGAGCTTCCAG
GGGGAAACGCCTGGTATCTTTATAGTCCTGTCGGGTTTCGCCACCTCTGACTTGAGCGTCGATTTTTGTG
ATGCTCGTCAGGGGGGCGGAGCCTATGGAAAAACGCCAGCAACGCGGCCTTTTTACGGTTCCTGGTCTTT
TGCTGGCCTTTTGCTCACATGTTCTTTCCTGCGTTATCCCCTGATTCTGTGGATAACCGTATTACCGCCT
TTGAGTGAGCTGATACCAGCGGATAACAATTTCACA
Features (pLannotate 1.2.2; 19 found; start..end, strand, type, name):
    620..636     -  CDS            M13 gene XI (fragment): pXI; XI; phage assembly
   1114..1329    -  CDS            GSLG1_CAEEL (fragment): Experimental evidence at protein level: Swiss-Prot protein existence level 1. From Caenorhabditis elegans.
   2203..2220    -  misc_feature   P element 5' end (fragment): No description available
   2331..3173    +  CDS            unc-119: UN119_CAEEL - Experimental evidence at protein level: Swiss-Prot protein existence level 1. Myristoyl-binding protein that acts as a cargo adapter: specifically binds the myristoyl moiety of a subset of N-terminally myristoylated proteins and is required for their localization. Plays a key role in ciliary membrane localization of proteins. Required for the establishment or function of the nervous system. From Caenorhabditis elegans.
   3568..3588    +  protein_bind   attB4: mutant version of attB; core recombination site for the Gateway® BP reaction BP Clonase™
   3589..4188    +  promoter       eft-3 promoter: eft-3; promoter for the C. elegans elongation factor 1α gene (Mitrovich and Anderson, 2000)
   4215..4235    +  protein_bind   attB1: mutant version of attB; core recombination site for the Gateway® BP reaction BP Clonase™
   4316..5173    +  CDS            sg25: sg25 is a basic (constitutively fluorescent) green fluorescent protein published in 1997, derived from Aequorea victoria.
   5176..5248    +  CDS            EGL-13 NLS (fragment): nuclear localization signal from the C. elegans EGL-13 transcription factor (Lyssenko et al., 2007)
   5253..5273    -  protein_bind   attB2: mutant version of attB; core recombination site for the Gateway® BP reaction BP Clonase™
   5279..5602    +  terminator     tbb-2 terminator: tbb-2; transcription terminator for the C. elegans tubulin beta-2 gene
   5606..5626    -  protein_bind   attB3: mutant version of attB; core recombination site for the Gateway® BP reaction BP Clonase™
   5630..5651    +  CDS            lacZα (fragment): LacZα fragment of β-galactosidase; lacZ fragment
   7145..7280    +  CDS            lacZα (fragment): LacZα fragment of β-galactosidase; lacZ fragment
   7286..7385    -  misc_feature   bom (fragment): basis of mobility region from pBR322
   7487..7522    -  CDS            rop (fragment): Rop protein, which maintains plasmids at low copy number; rop
   7617..7721    +  promoter       AmpR promoter: bla
   7722..8582    +  CDS            AmpR: β-lactamase; bla; confers resistance to ampicillin, carbenicillin, and related antibiotics
   8753..9341    +  rep_origin     ori: high-copy-number ColE1/pMB1/pBR322/pUC origin of replication
