[The description below was written by a language model from this plasmid's Addgene catalogue record and pLannotate feature annotations shown in this document.]
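Description:
pCFJ1137 is a 9,486 bp C. elegans transgene vector assembled by multisite Gateway cloning in a pDESTR4-R3-type backbone. It is maintained in E. coli as a high-copy plasmid through a ColE1/pUC-type origin, with ampicillin selection provided by the bla gene and its promoter. The record is inconsistent about the integration system. The purpose field calls the construct a miniMos transposon, whereas the depositor comments say the cassette was cloned into pCFJ150 for compatibility with MosSCI single-copy insertion. The automated feature table annotates neither Mos1 transposon ends nor named genomic homology arms, so it does not settle the question. It does show a small fragment of a C. elegans coding sequence outside the cassette, along with several short backbone remnants (lacZα, bom, rop).

The payload is a three-part expression unit whose modules are separated by the Gateway recombination scars attB4, attB1, attB2 and attB3. The eft-3 (elongation factor 1α) promoter drives a GFP coding sequence that is codon-optimized for C. elegans and interrupted by synthetic introns. According to the record, this GFP carries two nuclear localization signals, SV40 and EGL-13, of which only the C-terminal EGL-13 NLS is picked up in the annotation. The tbb-2 3'UTR/terminator follows the coding sequence. Upstream of the expression unit lies a C. briggsae unc-119 rescue fragment, which allows transgenic animals to be identified by restoration of normal movement in unc-119 mutant worms. The nuclear GFP gives an easily scored readout of transgene activity. The associated publication concerns non-coding DNA that prevents stochastic silencing in the germline, which suggests the plasmid served as a reporter for testing how such sequence features affect transgene expression.
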