Addgene plasmid #84827: pCFJ1137
Purpose: Minimos transposon with Peft-3:GFP:tbb-2 3'UTR and cbr-unc-119 selection. GFP was optimized for C. elegans, contains 2x NLS (SV40/egl-13), and synthetic introns
Depositing lab: Andrew Fire. Depositing organization: Stanford University. Publication: An Abundant Class of Non-coding DNA Can Prevent Stochastic Gene Silencing in the C. elegans Germline. Frokjaer-Jensen C, Jain N, Hansen L, Davis MW, Li Y, Zhao D, Rebora K, Millet JR, Liu X, Kim SK, Dupuy D, Jorgensen EM, Fire AZ. Cell. 2016 Jul 14;166(2):343-57. doi: 10.1016/j.cell.2016.05.072. Epub 2016 Jun 30. PubMed 27374334.
Backbone
  Vector backbone: pDESTR4-R3
  Backbone manufacturer: Invitrogen
  Vector type: Bacterial Expression, Worm Expression
Growth in bacteria
  Bacterial resistance: Ampicillin, 100 μg/mL
  Growth temperature: 37°C
  Growth strain: DH5alpha
  Copy number: High Copy
Gene/Insert
  Gene/Insert name: C. elegans codon optimized GFP
  Species: C. elegans (nematode)
  Promoter: Peft-3
  Cloning method: Gateway Cloning
  Sequencing primers: 5′ GAACAGCTATGACCATGATTACG; 3′ M13F
Terms and licenses: Academic/Nonprofit Terms; Industry Terms: Not Available to Industry
Depositor comments: Expression vector with C. elegans codon-optimized GFP under the eft-3 promoter and with the tbb-2 3'UTR. Cloned into pCFJ150 for compatibility with mosSCI. Contains cbr-unc-119 rescue fragment.
How to cite: pCFJ1137 was a gift from Andrew Fire (Addgene plasmid # 84827 ; http://n2t.net/addgene:84827 ; RRID:Addgene_84827)
