>Addgene plasmid #84827 | pCFJ1137 | addgene partial sequence | sequence record 167979 | ceGFP-R 5'-TGAGGGTGAGCTTTCCGTAG-3'
CCCTCTCCCTCTCCGGAGACGGAGAACTTGTGTCCGTTGACGTCTCCGTCGAGCTCGACGAGGATTGGGA
CGACTCCGGTGAAGAGCTCCTCTCCCTGAAAATCTATGAGACCTAGTTAGTTAGTAAAGGTCTCTAGAAA
ACTTACCTTGGACACCTTACGCTTCTTCTTTGGCGAGCCTGCTTTTTTGTACAAACTTGCCATGGCTGCT
ACGGAGTGAGCAAAGTGTTTCCCAACTGAAAAAAAAACAATTTAATTTAAAAGTAAGAAGAGTGCGGACG
GTAGAGAGAATAAAAGTCGAAAAAATTATCCTAGAAACTTCTAATATTTTTAAAAATTAAAAAAATATAA
AAAGTGAGGTCACAAATAAGACAGTTAGAACATTTGTTGAAAGCCTAAAATAAAAATTCGACTAAACAGT
GAGAACAGGAAAAACGCTGGGACTGAATGTTTGACCTCATTATAAATTCATAAAATTTAAATTTCCTAAT
CTGGATAAAAACAAAGATAAAAACAAAATAAACCAACAAAAAACCAACATGATTAGTCAGATGACCAGAA
AACTCACGTTAATTTCACAAGGCCCAAAAAAATCTCTCCCCCTCTCGTTGCTGCCTGCACATCTAACTCC
TAGCACGAAAATGTACCGTACACCATTTCAAACACTCTCGGCGGGAGTGTTGCATACTTTTTCTCTCTGG
CAGTTTATTTTCAATAAATTCTTCATTTTTATATTGTATAATGTCTTTATTTTATGAAAAATTCATTAAT
TTAACAGAAACAATGGAAGAACCAATGGAAGTTGACAATAAAAGACCAAAGGTGCCAACTTTTCTATACA
AAGTTGATAGCTTGGCGTAATCATGGTCATAGCTGTTCCTGCCTAGGTGAGCTCTGGTACCCTCTAGTCA
AGGCCTTAAGTGAGTCGTATTACGTAGCCCGGGCCTAGTTCTAGACATTCTCTAATGAAAAAATCTTTCA
GTTGAAATTGAAAATGAGTTAAAGTTGGAGTTTTTATTGAAAACAGATTTCCGTGTGATTAGTGTTTT
