>Addgene plasmid #84827 | pCFJ1137 | addgene partial sequence | sequence record 167981 | EXFP-internal-F 5'-ACGACGGCAACTACAAGACC-3'
TTCGAGGGAGACACCCTCGTCAACCGTATCGAGCTCAAGGGAATCGACTTCAAGGAGGACGGAAACATCC
TCGGACACAAGCTCGAGTACAACTACAACTCCCACAACGTCTACATCATGGCCGACAAGCAAAAGAACGG
AATCAAGGTCAACTTCAAGGTAAGTTCTTTAGAGACCTTTACTAACTAACTAGGTCTCAGTAATTTTCAG
ATCCGTCACAACATCGAGGACGGATCCGTCCAACTCGCCGACCACTACCAACAAAACACCCCAATCGGAG
ACGGACCAGTCCTCCTCCCAGACAACCACTACCTCTCCACCCAATCCGCCCTCTCCAAGGTAAGTTCATA
AGAGACCTTTACTAACTAACTAGGTCTCAGAATTTTTCAGGACCCAAACGAGAAGCGTGACCACATGGTC
CTCCTCGAGTTCGTCACCGCCGCCGGAATCACCCACGGAATGGACGAGCTCTACAAGTCCCGTCGTCGTA
AGGCCAACCCAACCAAGCTCTCCGAGAACGCCAAGAAGCTCGCCAAGGAGGTCGAGAACAACCCAGCTTT
CTTGTACAAAGTGGGATAAATGCAAAATCCTTTCAAGCATTCCCTTCTTCTCTATCACTCTTCTTTCTTT
TTGTCAAAAAATTCTCTCGCTAATTTATTTGCTTTTTTAATGTTATTATTTTATGACTTTTTATAGTCAC
TGAAAAGTTTGCATCTGAGTGAAGTGAATGCTATCAAAATGTGATTCTGTCTGATGTACTTTCACAATCT
CTCTTCAATTCCATTTTGAAGTGCTTTAAACCCGAAAGGTTGAGAAAAATGCGAGCGCTCAAATATTTGT
ATTGTGTTCGTTGAGTGACCCAACAAAAAGAGGAAACTTTATTGTGCCGCCAAGAAAAAAGTCTCACAAC
TTTATTATACATAGTTGATAATTCACTGGCCGTCGTTTTACACTCGAGACGTACGGTGCGCGCGATGCAT
TCGAAGATCTGCCCACTAGTGAGTCGTATTATAAGTGCAAGTAAGATCAGTGTTTGTTTCGATATCAGTC
TGT
